Addgene plasmid #126100: pBbA15a-RFP
Purpose: Constitutive expression vector for Escherichia coli. BglBrick compatible.
Depositing lab: Nigel Scrutton. Depositing organization: University of Manchester. Publication: SelProm: A Queryable and Predictive Expression Vector Selection Tool for Escherichia coli. Jervis AJ, Carbonell P, Taylor S, Sung R, Dunstan MS, Robinson CJ, Breitling R, Takano E, Scrutton NS. ACS Synth Biol. 2019 Mar 18. doi: 10.1021/acssynbio.8b00399. PubMed 30870592.
Backbone
  Vector backbone: pBb
  Backbone size w/o insert (bp): 2168
  Vector type: Bacterial Expression, Synthetic Biology
Growth in bacteria
  Bacterial resistance: Ampicillin, 100 μg/mL
  Growth temperature: 37°C
  Growth strain: DH5alpha
  Copy number: High Copy
Gene/Insert
  Gene/Insert name: RFP
  Species: Synthetic
  Insert size (bp): 678
  Promoter: J23100
  Cloning method: Unknown
  Sequencing primers: 5′ GTTATTGTCTCATGAGCGGATAC
Terms and licenses: Academic/Nonprofit Terms; Industry Terms: Not Available to Industry
Depositor comments: Cloning method was In-Fusion.
How to cite: pBbA15a-RFP was a gift from Nigel Scrutton (Addgene plasmid # 126100 ; http://n2t.net/addgene:126100 ; RRID:Addgene_126100)
