[The description below was written by a language model from this plasmid's Addgene catalogue record and pLannotate feature annotations shown in this document.]
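Description:
pBbA15a-RFP is a small (about 2.8 kb) bacterial expression plasmid from the pBb (BglBrick-compatible) vector family, built for constitutive gene expression in Escherichia coli and used in synthetic biology. It is selected with ampicillin through a β-lactamase (AmpR) gene driven by its own bla promoter and followed by the phage lambda t0 terminator. Replication relies on a p15A origin, which is compatible with ColE1-type plasmids and so allows co-maintenance with a second vector. The catalogue entry lists the plasmid as high copy, whereas p15A is generally regarded as a medium-copy origin, so the two sources differ on this point. A short fragment annotated as RSF ori lies next to the p15A region and is most likely a partial sequence match rather than a second functional origin.

The payload is a 678 bp synthetic RFP coding sequence, identified in the feature table as mRFP1, the monomeric derivative of DsRed. The record gives the promoter as J23100, a member of the Anderson series of constitutive E. coli promoters. The automated annotation instead labels this region as a fragment of the closely related J23119, which probably reflects the sequence similarity within that promoter family. Transcription ends at a tandem rrnB T1 and T7Te terminator pair downstream of the reporter, insulating the cassette from the rest of the backbone.

In BglBrick vectors the RFP acts as a placeholder reporter that can be swapped for a gene of interest using the standard's restriction sites, although these sites are not annotated in the feature table. The plasmid therefore serves as a fluorescent readout of promoter and origin strength and as a cloning vector for inducer-free expression. The associated publication concerns an expression vector selection tool for E. coli.
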