Features (pLannotate 1.2.2; 9 found; start..end, strand, type, name):
      7..31      +  promoter       J23119(SpeI) promoter (fragment): bacterial promoter (Registry of Standard Biological Parts BBa J23119) modified to end with an SpeI site
     87..764     +  CDS            mRFP1: monomeric derivative of DsRed (Campbell et al., 2002)
    797..868     +  terminator     rrnB T1 terminator: transcription terminator T1 from the E. coli rrnB gene
    884..911     +  terminator     T7Te terminator: phage T7 early transcription terminator
    930..985     -  rep_origin     RSF ori (fragment): Plasmids containing the RSF 1030 origin of replication can be propagated in E. coli cells that contain additional plasmids with compatible origins.
   1073..1618    -  rep_origin     p15A ori: Plasmids containing the medium-copy-number p15A origin of replication can be propagated in E. coli cells that contain a second plasmid with the ColE1 origin.
   1732..1826    -  terminator     lambda t0 terminator: transcription terminator from phage lambda
   1856..2716    -  CDS            AmpR: β-lactamase; bla; confers resistance to ampicillin, carbenicillin, and related antibiotics
   2717..2821    -  promoter       AmpR promoter: bla
>Addgene plasmid #126100 | pBbA15a-RFP | addgene full sequence | sequence record 246948 | Addgene NGS Result
GACGTCTTGACGGCTAGCTCAGTCCTAGGTACAGTGCTAGCAGGTTTAATCGAATTCAAAAGATCTTTTA
AGAAGGAGATATACATATGGCGAGTAGCGAAGACGTTATCAAAGAGTTCATGCGTTTCAAAGTTCGTATG
GAAGGTTCCGTTAACGGTCACGAGTTCGAAATCGAAGGTGAAGGTGAAGGTCGTCCGTACGAAGGTACCC
AGACCGCTAAACTGAAAGTTACCAAAGGTGGTCCGCTGCCGTTCGCTTGGGACATCCTGTCCCCGCAGTT
CCAGTACGGTTCCAAAGCTTACGTTAAACACCCGGCTGACATCCCGGACTACCTGAAACTGTCCTTCCCG
GAAGGTTTCAAATGGGAACGTGTTATGAACTTCGAAGACGGTGGTGTTGTTACCGTTACCCAGGACTCCT
CCCTGCAAGACGGTGAGTTCATCTACAAAGTTAAACTGCGTGGTACCAACTTCCCGTCCGACGGTCCGGT
TATGCAGAAAAAAACCATGGGTTGGGAAGCTTCCACCGAACGTATGTACCCGGAAGACGGTGCTCTGAAA
GGTGAAATCAAAATGCGTCTGAAACTGAAAGACGGTGGTCACTACGACGCTGAAGTTAAAACCACCTACA
TGGCTAAAAAACCGGTTCAGCTGCCGGGTGCTTACAAAACCGACATCAAACTGGACATCACCTCCCACAA
CGAAGACTACACCATCGTTGAACAGTACGAACGTGCTGAAGGTCGTCACTCCACCGGTGCTTAAGGATCC
AAACTCGAGTAAGGATCTCCAGGCATCAAATAAAACGAAAGGCTCAGTCGAAAGACTGGGCCTTTCGTTT
TATCTGTTGTTTGTCGGTGAACGCTCTCTACTAGAGTCACACTGGCTCACCTTCGGGTGGGCCTTTCTGC
GTTTATACCTAGGGATATATTCCGCTTCCTCGCTCACTGACTCGCTACGCTCGGTCGTTCGACTGCGGCG
AGCGGAAATGGCTTACGAACGGGGCGGAGATTTCCTGGAAGATGCCAGGAAGATACTTAACAGGGAAGTG
AGAGGGCCGCGGCAAAGCCGTTTTTCCATAGGCTCCGCCCCCCTGACAAGCATCACGAAATCTGACGCTC
AAATCAGTGGTGGCGAAACCCGACAGGACTATAAAGATACCAGGCGTTTCCCCCTGGCGGCTCCCTCGTG
CGCTCTCCTGTTCCTGCCTTTCGGTTTACCGGTGTCATTCCGCTGTTATGGCCGCGTTTGTCTCATTCCA
CGCCTGACACTCAGTTCCGGGTAGGCAGTTCGCTCCAAGCTGGACTGTATGCACGAACCCCCCGTTCAGT
CCGACCGCTGCGCCTTATCCGGTAACTATCGTCTTGAGTCCAACCCGGAAAGACATGCAAAAGCACCACT
GGCAGCAGCCACTGGTAATTGATTTAGAGGAGTTAGTCTTGAAGTCATGCGCCGGTTAAGGCTAAACTGA
AAGGACAAGTTTTGGTGACTGCGCTCCTCCAAGCCAGTTACCTCGGTTCAAAGAGTTGGTAGCTCAGAGA
ACCTTCGAAAAACCGCCCTGCAAGGCGGTTTTTTCGTTTTCAGAGCAAGAGATTACGCGCAGACCAAAAC
GATCTCAAGAAGATCATCTTATTAATCAGATAAAATATTTCTAGATTTCAGTGCAATTTATCTCTTCAAA
TGTAGCACCTGAAGTCAGCCCCATACGATATAAGTTGTTACTAGTGCTTGGATTCTCACCAATAAAAAAC
GCCCGGCGGCAACCGAGCGTTCTGAACAAATCCAGATGGAGTTCTGAGGTCATTACTGGATCTATCAACA
GGAGTCCAAGCGAGCTCGTAAACTTGGTCTGACAGTTACCAATGCTTAATCAGTGAGGCACCTATCTCAG
CGATCTGTCTATTTCGTTCATCCATAGTTGCCTGACTCCCCGTCGTGTAGATAACTACGATACGGGAGGG
CTTACCATCTGGCCCCAGTGCTGCAATGATACCGCGAGACCCACGCTCACCGGCTCCAGATTTATCAGCA
ATAAACCAGCCAGCCGGAAGGGCCGAGCGCAGAAGTGGTCCTGCAACTTTATCCGCCTCCATCCAGTCTA
TTAATTGTTGCCGGGAAGCTAGAGTAAGTAGTTCGCCAGTTAATAGTTTGCGCAACGTTGTTGCCATTGC
TACAGGCATCGTGGTGTCACGCTCGTCGTTTGGTATGGCTTCATTCAGCTCCGGTTCCCAACGATCAAGG
CGAGTTACATGATCCCCCATGTTGTGCAAAAAAGCGGTTAGCTCCTTCGGTCCTCCGATCGTTGTCAGAA
GTAAGTTGGCCGCAGTGTTATCACTCATGGTTATGGCAGCACTGCATAATTCTCTTACTGTCATGCCATC
CGTAAGATGCTTTTCTGTGACTGGTGAGTACTCAACCAAGTCATTCTGAGAATAGTGTATGCGGCGACCG
AGTTGCTCTTGCCCGGCGTCAATACGGGATAATACCGCGCCACATAGCAGAACTTTAAAAGTGCTCATCA
TTGGAAAACGTTCTTCGGGGCGAAAACTCTCAAGGATCTTACCGCTGTTGAGATCCAGTTCGATGTAACC
CACTCGTGCACCCAACTGATCTTCAGCATCTTTTACTTTCACCAGCGTTTCTGGGTGAGCAAAAACAGGA
AGGCAAAATGCCGCAAAAAAGGGAATAAGGGCGACACGGAAATGTTGAATACTCATACTCTTCCTTTTTC
AATATTATTGAAGCATTTATCAGGGTTATTGTCTCATGAGCGGATACATATTTGAATGTATTTAGAAAAA
TAAACAAATAGGGGTTCCGCGCACATTTCCCCGAAAAGTGCCACCT
